>Addgene plasmid #142118 | TFORF2502 | addgene full sequence | sequence record 395722 | Addgene NGS Result
TTAATGTAGTCTTATGCAATACTCTTGTAGTCTTGCAACATGGTAACGATGAGTTAGCAACATGCCTTAC
AAGGAGAGAAAAAGCACCGTGCATGCCGATTGGTGGAAGTAAGGTGGTACGATCGTGCCTTATTAGGAAG
GCAACAGACGGGTCTGACATGGATTGGACGAACCACTGAATTGCCGCATTGCAGAGATATTGTATTTAAG
TGCCTAGCTCGATACATAAACGGGTCTCTCTGGTTAGACCAGATCTGAGCCTGGGAGCTCTCTGGCTAAC
TAGGGAACCCACTGCTTAAGCCTCAATAAAGCTTGCCTTGAGTGCTTCAAGTAGTGTGTGCCCGTCTGTT
GTGTGACTCTGGTAACTAGAGATCCCTCAGACCCTTTTAGTCAGTGTGGAAAATCTCTAGCAGTGGCGCC
CGAACAGGGACTTGAAAGCGAAAGGGAAACCAGAGGAGCTCTCTCGACGCAGGACTCGGCTTGCTGAAGC
GCGCACGGCAAGAGGCGAGGGGCGGCGACTGGTGAGTACGCCAAAAATTTTGACTAGCGGAGGCTAGAAG
GAGAGAGATGGGTGCGAGAGCGTCAGTATTAAGCGGGGGAGAATTAGATCGCGATGGGAAAAAATTCGGT
TAAGGCCAGGGGGAAAGAAAAAATATAAATTAAAACATATAGTATGGGCAAGCAGGGAGCTAGAACGATT
CGCAGTTAATCCTGGCCTGTTAGAAACATCAGAAGGCTGTAGACAAATACTGGGACAGCTACAACCATCC
CTTCAGACAGGATCAGAAGAACTTAGATCATTATATAATACAGTAGCAACCCTCTATTGTGTGCATCAAA
GGATAGAGATAAAAGACACCAAGGAAGCTTTAGACAAGATAGAGGAAGAGCAAAACAAAAGTAAGACCAC
CGCACAGCAAGCGGCCGCTGATCTTCAGACCTGGAGGAGGAGATATGAGGGACAATTGGAGAAGTGAATT
ATATAAATATAAAGTAGTAAAAATTGAACCATTAGGAGTAGCACCCACCAAGGCAAAGAGAAGAGTGGTG
CAGAGAGAAAAAAGAGCAGTGGGAATAGGAGCTTTGTTCCTTGGGTTCTTGGGAGCAGCAGGAAGCACTA
TGGGCGCAGCGTCAATGACGCTGACGGTACAGGCCAGACAATTATTGTCTGGTATAGTGCAGCAGCAGAA
CAATTTGCTGAGGGCTATTGAGGCGCAACAGCATCTGTTGCAACTCACAGTCTGGGGCATCAAGCAGCTC
CAGGCAAGAATCCTGGCTGTGGAAAGATACCTAAAGGATCAACAGCTCCTGGGGATTTGGGGTTGCTCTG
GAAAACTCATTTGCACCACTGCTGTGCCTTGGAATGCTAGTTGGAGTAATAAATCTCTGGAACAGATTTG
GAATCACACGACCTGGATGGAGTGGGACAGAGAAATTAACAATTACACAAGCTTAATACACTCCTTAATT
GAAGAATCGCAAAACCAGCAAGAAAAGAATGAACAAGAATTATTGGAATTAGATAAATGGGCAAGTTTGT
GGAATTGGTTTAACATAACAAATTGGCTGTGGTATATAAAATTATTCATAATGATAGTAGGAGGCTTGGT
AGGTTTAAGAATAGTTTTTGCTGTACTTTCTATAGTGAATAGAGTTAGGCAGGGATATTCACCATTATCG
TTTCAGACCCACCTCCCAACCCCGAGGGGACCCATGCATTGCATCTCAATTAGTCAGCAACCAGGTGTGG
AAAGTCCCCAGGCTCCCCAGCAGGCAGAAGTATGCAAAGCATGCGTCTCAATTAGTCAGCAACCATAGTC
CCGCCCCTAACTCCGCCCATCCCGCCCCTAACTCCGCCCAGTTCCGCCCATTCTCCGCCCCATGGCTGAC
TAATTTTTTTTATTTATGCAGAGGCCGAGGCCGCCTCGGCCTCTGAGCTATTCCAGAAGTAGTGAGGAGG
CTTTTTTGGAGGCCTAGGCTTTTGCAAAAAGCTTTCTAGAGGTACCACCGGAGCTTACCATGACCGAGTA
CAAGCCCACGGTGCGCCTCGCCACCCGCGACGACGTCCCCAGGGCCGTACGCACCCTCGCCGCCGCGTTC
GCCGACTACCCCGCCACGCGCCACACCGTCGATCCGGACCGCCACATCGAGCGGGTCACCGAGCTGCAAG
AACTCTTCCTCACGCGCGTCGGGCTCGACATCGGCAAGGTGTGGGTCGCGGACGACGGCGCCGCCGTGGC
GGTCTGGACCACGCCGGAGAGCGTCGAAGCGGGGGCGGTGTTCGCCGAGATCGGCCCGCGCATGGCCGAG
TTGAGCGGTTCCCGGCTGGCCGCGCAGCAACAGATGGAAGGCCTCCTGGCGCCGCACCGGCCCAAGGAGC
CCGCGTGGTTCCTGGCCACCGTCGGCGTCTCGCCCGACCACCAGGGCAAGGGTCTGGGCAGCGCCGTCGT
GCTCCCCGGAGTGGAGGCGGCCGAGCGCGCCGGGGTGCCCGCCTTCCTGGAGACCTCCGCGCCCCGCAAC
CTCCCCTTCTACGAGCGGCTCGGCTTCACCGTCACCGCCGACGTCGAGGTGCCCGAAGGACCGCGCACCT
GGTGCATGACCCGCAAGCCCGGTGCCAGTTAACGAATTCTAGATCTTGAGACAAATGGCAGTATTCATCC
ACAATTTTAAAAGAAAAGGGGGGATTGGGGGGTACAGTGCAGGGGAAAGAATAGTAGACATAATAGCAAC
AGACATACAAACTAAAGAATTACAAAAACAAATTACAAAAATTCAAAATTTTCGGGTTTATTACAGGGAC
AGCAGAGATCCACTTTGGCGCCGGCTCGAGGCCTGCAGGTGCAAAGATGGATAAAGTTTTAAACAGAGAG
GAATCTTTGCAGCTAATGGACCTTCTAGGTCTTGAAAGGAGTGGGAATTGGCTCCGGTGCCCGTCAGTGG
GCAGAGCGCACATCGCCCACAGTCCCCGAGAAGTTGGGGGGAGGGGTCGGCAATTGAACCGGTGCCTAGA
GAAGGTGGCGCGGGGTAAACTGGGAAAGTGATGTCGTGTACTGGCTCCGCCTTTTTCCCGAGGGTGGGGG
AGAACCGTATATAAGTGCAGTAGTCGCCGTGAACGTTCTTTTTCGCAACGGGTTTGCCGCCAGAACACAG
GTAAGTGCCGTGTGTGGTTCCCGCGGGCCTGGCCTCTTTACGGGTTATGGCCCTTGCGTGCCTTGAATTA
CTTCCACCTGGCTGCAGTACGTGATTCTTGATCCCGAGCTTCGGGTTGGAAGTGGGTGGGAGAGTTCGAG
GCCTTGCGCTTAAGGAGCCCCTTCGCCTCGTGCTTGAGTTGAGGCCTGGCCTGGGCGCTGGGGCCGCCGC
GTGCGAATCTGGTGGCACCTTCGCGCCTGTCTCGCTGCTTTCGATAAGTCTCTAGCCATTTAAAATTTTT
GATGACCTGCTGCGACGCTTTTTTTCTGGCAAGATAGTCTTGTAAATGCGGGCCAAGATCTGCACACTGG
TATTTCGGTTTTTGGGGCCGCGGGCGGCGACGGGGCCCGTGCGTCCCAGCGCACATGTTCGGCGAGGCGG
GGCCTGCGAGCGCGGCCACCGAGAATCGGACGGGGGTAGTCTCAAGCTGGCCGGCCTGCTCTGGTGCCTG
GCCTCGCGCCGCCGTGTATCGCCCCGCCCTGGGCGGCAAGGCTGGCCCGGTCGGCACCAGTTGCGTGAGC
GGAAAGATGGCCGCTTCCCGGCCCTGCTGCAGGGAGCTCAAAATGGAGGACGCGGCGCTCGGGAGAGCGG
GCGGGTGAGTCACCCACACAAAGGAAAAGGGCCTTTCCGTCCTCAGCCGTCGCTTCATGTGACTCCACGG
AGTACCGGGCGCCGTCCAGGCACCTCGATTAGTTCTCGAGCTTTTGGAGTACGTCGTCTTTAGGTTGGGG
GGAGGGGTTTTATGCGATGGAGTTTCCCCACACTGAGTGGGTGGAGACTGAAGTTAGGCCAGCTTGGCAC
TTGATGTAATTCTCCTTGGAATTTGCCCTTTTTGAGTTTGGATCTTGGTTCATTCTCAAGCCTCAGACAG
TGGTTCAAAGTTTTTTTCTTCCATTTCAGGTGTCGTGAGGCTAGCACCGCCACCATGGAGCCTGCACCCG
CCCGATCTCCGAGGCCCCAGCAGGACCCCGCCCGGCCCCAGGAGCCCACCATGCCTCCCCCCGAGACCCC
CTCTGAAGGCCGCCAGCCCAGCCCCAGCCCCAGCCCTACAGAGCGAGCCCCCGCTTCGGAGGAGGAGTTC
CAGTTTCTGCGCTGCCAGCAATGCCAGGCGGAAGCCAAGTGCCCGAAGCTGCTGCCTTGTCTGCACACGC
TGTGCTCAGGATGCCTGGAGGCGTCGGGCATGCAGTGCCCCATCTGCCAGGCGCCCTGGCCCCTAGGTGC
AGACACACCCGCCCTGGATAACGTCTTTTTCGAGAGTCTGCAGCGGCGCCTGTCGGTGTACCGGCAGATT
GTGGATGCGCAGGCTGTGTGCACCCGCTGCAAAGAGTCGGCCGACTTCTGGTGCTTTGAGTGCGAGCAGC
TCCTCTGCGCCAAGTGCTTCGAGGCACACCAGTGGTTCCTCAAGCACGAGGCCCGGCCCCTAGCAGAGCT
GCGCAACCAGTCGGTGCGTGAGTTCCTGGACGGCACCCGCAAGACCAACAACATCTTCTGCTCCAACCCC
AACCACCGCACCCCTACGCTGACCAGCATCTACTGCCGAGGATGTTCCAAGCCGCTGTGCTGCTCGTGCG
CGCTCCTTGACAGCAGCCACAGTGAGCTCAAGTGCGACATCAGCGCAGAGATCCAGCAGCGACAGGAGGA
GCTGGACGCCATGACGCAGGCGCTGCAGGAGCAGGATAGTGCCTTTGGCGCGGTTCACGCGCAGATGCAC
GCGGCCGTCGGCCAGCTGGGCCGCGCGCGTGCCGAGACCGAGGAGCTGATCCGCGAGCGCGTGCGCCAGG
TGGTAGCTCACGTGCGGGCTCAGGAGCGCGAGCTGCTGGAGGCTGTGGACGCGCGGTACCAGCGCGACTA
CGAGGAGATGGCCAGTCGGCTGGGCCGCCTGGATGCTGTGCTGCAGCGCATCCGCACGGGCAGCGCGCTG
GTGCAGAGGATGAAGTGCTACGCCTCGGACCAGGAGGTGCTGGACATGCACGGTTTCCTGCGCCAGGCGC
TCTGCCGCCTGCGCCAGGAGGAGCCCCAGAGCCTGCAAGCTGCCGTGCGCACCGATGGCTTCGACGAGTT
CAAGGTGCGCCTGCAGGACCTCAGCTCTTGCATCACCCAGGGGAAAGATGCAGCTGTATCCAAGAAAGCC
AGCCCAGAGGCTGCCAGCACTCCCAGGGACCCTATTGACGTTGACCTGCCCGAGGAGGCAGAGAGAGTGA
AGGCCCAGGTTCAGGCCCTGGGGCTGGCTGAAGCCCAGCCTATGGCTGTGGTACAGTCAGTGCCCGGGGC
ACACCCCGTGCCAGTGTACGCCTTCTCCATCAAAGGCCCTTCCTATGGAGAGGATGTCTCCAATACAACG
ACAGCCCAGAAGAGGAAGTGCAGCCAGACCCAGTGCCCCAGGAAGGTCATCAAGATGGAGTCTGAGGAGG
GGAAGGAGGCAAGGTTGGCTCGGAGCTCCCCGGAGCAGCCCAGGCCCAGCACCTCCAAGGCAGTCTCACC
ACCCCACCTGGATGGACCGCCTAGCCCCAGGAGCCCCGTCATAGGAAGTGAGGTCTTCCTGCCCAACAGC
AACCACGTGGCCAGTGGCGCCGGGGAGGCAGGTAGGGAGAGGAACGCGTTGTGGTAGTAATGAACTAGTC
CGTAACTTGAAAGTATTTCGATTTCTTGGCTTTATATATCTTGTGGAAAGGACGAGCCGTACAGCGCAGC
CGGTCCGCTACGCGTTAAGTCGACAATCAACCTCTGGATTACAAAATTTGTGAAAGATTGACTGGTATTC
TTAACTATGTTGCTCCTTTTACGCTATGTGGATACGCTGCTTTAATGCCTTTGTATCATGCTATTGCTTC
CCGTATGGCTTTCATTTTCTCCTCCTTGTATAAATCCTGGTTGCTGTCTCTTTATGAGGAGTTGTGGCCC
GTTGTCAGGCAACGTGGCGTGGTGTGCACTGTGTTTGCTGACGCAACCCCCACTGGTTGGGGCATTGCCA
CCACCTGTCAGCTCCTTTCCGGGACTTTCGCTTTCCCCCTCCCTATTGCCACGGCGGAACTCATCGCCGC
CTGCCTTGCCCGCTGCTGGACAGGGGCTCGGCTGTTGGGCACTGACAATTCCGTGGTGTTGTCGGGGAAA
TCATCGTCCTTTCCTTGGCTGCTCGCCTGTGTTGCCACCTGGATTCTGCGCGGGACGTCCTTCTGCTACG
TCCCTTCGGCCCTCAATCCAGCGGACCTTCCTTCCCGCGGCCTGCTGCCGGCTCTGCGGCCTCTTCCGCG
TCTTCGCCTTCGCCCTCAGACGAGTCGGATCTCCCTTTGGGCCGCCTCCCCGCGTCGACTTTAAGACCAA
TGACTTACAAGGCAGCTGTAGATCTTAGCCACTTTTTAAAAGAAAAGGGGGGACTGGAAGGGCTAATTCA
CTCCCAACGAAGACAAGATCTGCTTTTTGCTTGTACTGGGTCTCTCTGGTTAGACCAGATCTGAGCCTGG
GAGCTCTCTGGCTAACTAGGGAACCCACTGCTTAAGCCTCAATAAAGCTTGCCTTGAGTGCTTCAAGTAG
TGTGTGCCCGTCTGTTGTGTGACTCTGGTAACTAGAGATCCCTCAGACCCTTTTAGTCAGTGTGGAAAAT
CTCTAGCAGTACGTATAGTAGTTCATGTCATCTTATTATTCAGTATTTATAACTTGCAAAGAAATGAATA
TCAGAGAGTGAGAGGAACTTGTTTATTGCAGCTTATAATGGTTACAAATAAAGCAATAGCATCACAAATT
TCACAAATAAAGCATTTTTTTCACTGCATTCTAGTTGTGGTTTGTCCAAACTCATCAATGTATCTTATCA
TGTCTGGCTCTAGCTATCCCGCCCCTAACTCCGCCCATCCCGCCCCTAACTCCGCCCAGTTCCGCCCATT
CTCCGCCCCATGGCTGACTAATTTTTTTTATTTATGCAGAGGCCGAGGCCGCCTCGGCCTCTGAGCTATT
CCAGAAGTAGTGAGGAGGCTTTTTTGGAGGCCTAGGGACGTACCCAATTCGCCCTATAGTGAGTCGTATT
ACGCGCGCTCACTGGCCGTCGTTTTACAACGTCGTGACTGGGAAAACCCTGGCGTTACCCAACTTAATCG
CCTTGCAGCACATCCCCCTTTCGCCAGCTGGCGTAATAGCGAAGAGGCCCGCACCGATCGCCCTTCCCAA
CAGTTGCGCAGCCTGAATGGCGAATGGG
[124 nt withheld, positions 7379-7502]
C
[91 nt withheld, positions 7504-7594]
A
[49 nt withheld, positions 7596-7644]
CCTTTGACGTTGGAGTCCACGTTCTTT
[37 nt withheld, positions 7672-7708]
ACCCTATCTCGGTCTATTCTTTTGATTTATAAGGGATTTTGCCGATTTCGGCCTATTGGTTAAAAAATGA
GCTGATTTAACAAAAATTTAACGCGAATTTTAACAAAATATTAACGCTTACAATTTAGGTGGCACTTTTC
GGGGAAATGTGCGCGGAACCCCTATTTGTTTATTTTTCTAAATACATTCAAATATGTATCCGCTCATGAG
ACAATAACCCTGATAAATGCTTCAATAATATTGAAAAAGGAAGAGTATGAGTATTCAACATTTCCGTGTC
GCCCTTATTCCCTTTTTTGCGGCATTTTGCCTTCCTGTTTTTGCTCACCCAGAAACGCTGGTGAAAGTAA
AAGATGCTGAAGATCAGTTGGGTGCACGAGTGGGTTACATCGAACTGGATCTCAACAGCGGTAAGATCCT
TGAGAGTTTTCGCCCCGAAGAACGTTTTCCAATGATGAGCACTTTTAAAGTTCTGCTATGTGGCGCGGTA
TTATCCCGTATTGACGCCGGGCAAGAGCAACTCGGTCGCCGCATACACTATTCTCAGAATGACTTGGTTG
AGTACTCACCAGTCACAGAAAAGCATCTTACGGATGGCATGACAGTAAGAGAATTATGCAGTGCTGCCAT
AACCATGAGTGATAACACTGCGGCCAACTTACTTCTGACAACGATCGGAGGACCGAAGGAGCTAACCGCT
TTTTTGCACAACATGGGGGATCATGTAACTCGCCTTGATCGTTGGGAACCGGAGCTGAATGAAGCCATAC
CAAACGACGAGCGTGACACCACGATGCCTGTAGCAATGGCAACAACGTTGCGCAAACTATTAACTGGCGA
ACTACTTACTCTAGCTTCCCGGCAACAATTAATAGACTGGATGGAGGCGGATAAAGTTGCAGGACCACTT
CTGCGCTCGGCCCTTCCGGCTGGCTGGTTTATTGCTGATAAATCTGGAGCCGGTGAGCGTGGGTCTCGCG
GTATCATTGCAGCACTGGGGCCAGATGGTAAGCCCTCCCGTATCGTAGTTATCTACACGACGGGGAGTCA
GGCAACTATGGATGAACGAAATAGACAGATCGCTGAGATAGGTGCCTCACTGATTAAGCATTGGTAACTG
TCAGACCAAGTTTACTCATATATACTTTAGATTGATTTAAAACTTCATTTTTAATTTAAAAGGATCTAGG
TGAAGATCCTTTTTGATAATCTCATGACCAAAATCCCTTAACGTGAGTTTTCGTTCCACTGAGCGTCAGA
CCCCGTAGAAAAGATCAAAGGATCTTCTTGAGATCCTTTTTTTCTGCGCGTAATCTGCTGCTTGCAAACA
AAAAAACCACCGCTACCAGCGGTGGTTTGTTTGCCGGATCAAGAGCTACCAACTCTTTTTCCGAAGGTAA
CTGGCTTCAGCAGAGCGCAGATACCAAATACTGTTCTTCTAGTGTAGCCGTAGTTAGGCCACCACTTCAA
GAACTCTGTAGCACCGCCTACATACCTCGCTCTGCTAATCCTGTTACCAGTGGCTGCTGCCAGTGGCGAT
AAGTCGTGTCTTACCGGGTTGGACTCAAGACGATAGTTACCGGATAAGGCGCAGCGGTCGGGCTGAACGG
GGGGTTCGTGCACACAGCCCAGCTTGGAGCGAACGACCTACACCGAACTGAGATACCTACAGCGTGAGCT
ATGAGAAAGCGCCACGCTTCCCGAAGGGAGAAAGGCGGACAGGTATCCGGTAAGCGGCAGGGTCGGAACA
GGAGAGCGCACGAGGGAGCTTCCAGGGGGAAACGCCTGGTATCTTTATAGTCCTGTCGGGTTTCGCCACC
TCTGACTTGAGCGTCGATTTTTGTGATGCTCGTCAGGGGGGCGGAGCCTATGGAAAAACGCCAGCAACGC
GGCCTTTTTACGGTTCCTGGCCTTTTGCTGGCCTTTTGCTCACATGTTCTTTCCTGCGTTATCCCCTGAT
TCTGTGGATAACCGTATTACCGCCTTTGAGTGAGCTGATACCGCTCGCCGCAGCCGAACGACCGAGCGCA
GCGAGTCAGTGAGCGAGGAAGCGGAAGAGCGCCCAATACGCAAACCGCCTCTCCCCGCGCGTTGGCCGAT
TCATTAATGCAGCTGGCACGACAGGTTTCCCGACTGGAAAGCGGGCAGTGAGCGCAACGCAATTAATGTG
AGTTAGCTCACTCATTAGGCACCCCAGGCTTTACACTTTATGCTTCCGGCTCGTATGTTGTGTGGAATTG
TGAGCGGATAACAATTTCACACAGGAAACAGCTATGACCATGATTACGCCAAGCGCGCAATTAACCCTCA
CTAAAGGGAACAAAAGCTGGAGCTGCAAGC
Features (pLannotate 1.2.2; 31 found; start..end, strand, type, name):
      5..231     +  promoter       RSV promoter: Rous sarcoma virus enhancer/promoter
    232..412     +  LTR            5' LTR (truncated): truncated 5' long terminal repeat (LTR) from HIV-1
    459..584     +  misc_feature   HIV-1 Ψ: packaging signal of human immunodeficiency virus type 1
    568..931     +  CDS            HIV-1 gag (fragment): gag protein from human immunodeficiency virus 1; gag
   1077..1310    +  misc_feature   RRE: The Rev response element (RRE) of HIV-1 allows for Rev-dependent mRNA export from the nucleus to the cytoplasm.
   1687..1713    +  CDS            Rev (fragment): human immunodeficiency virus 1 (HIV-1) Rev protein; rev; enhances nuclear export of unspliced and incompletely spliced viral mRNAs
   1720..1743    +  promoter       SV40 promoter (fragment): SV40 early promoter
   1744..1815    +  promoter       SV40 promoter (fragment): SV40 enhancer and early promoter
   1839..1974    +  rep_origin     SV40 ori: SV40 origin of replication
   2020..2616    +  CDS            PuroR (fragment): puromycin N-acetyltransferase; pac from Streptomyces; confers resistance to puromycin
   2665..2782    +  misc_feature   cPPT/CTS: central polypurine tract and central termination sequence of HIV-1
   2847..2913    +  CDS            small t antigen (fragment): SV40 (simian virus 40) small t antigen
   2920..4098    +  promoter       EF-1α promoter: strong constitutive promoter for human elongation factor EF-1α
   4115..5770    +  CDS            PML (fragment): PML_HUMAN - Also known as MYL, PP8675, RNF71, TRIM19. Experimental evidence at protein level: Swiss-Prot protein existence level 1. Exhibits antiviral activity against both DNA and RNA viruses. The antiviral activity can involve one or several isoform(s) and can be enhanced by the permanent PML-NB-associated protein DAXX or by the recruitment of p53/TP53 within these structures. Isoform PML-4 restricts varicella zoster virus (VZV) via sequestration of virion capsids in PML-NBs thereby preventing their nuclear egress and inhibiting formation of infectious virus particles. The sumoylated isoform
   5810..5863    +  promoter       U6 promoter (fragment): RNA polymerase III promoter for human U6 snRNA
   5905..6493    +  misc_feature   WPRE: woodchuck hepatitis virus posttranscriptional regulatory element
   6544..6563    +  misc_feature   cPPT/CTS (fragment): central polypurine tract and central termination sequence of HIV-1
   6565..6798    +  LTR            3' LTR (ΔU3): self-inactivating 3' long terminal repeat (LTR) from HIV-1
   6876..6997    +  polyA_signal   SV40 poly(A) signal: SV40 polyadenylation signal
   7037..7172    +  rep_origin     SV40 ori: SV40 origin of replication
   7193..7211    -  promoter       T7 promoter: promoter for bacteriophage T7 RNA polymerase
   7219..7374    +  CDS            lacZα (fragment): LacZα fragment of β-galactosidase; lacZ fragment
   7379..7807    +  rep_origin     f1 ori (sequence partly withheld): f1 bacteriophage origin of replication; arrow indicates direction of (+) strand synthesis
   7860..7964    +  promoter       AmpR promoter: bla
   7965..8825    +  CDS            AmpR: β-lactamase; bla; confers resistance to ampicillin, carbenicillin, and related antibiotics
   8996..9584    +  rep_origin     ori: high-copy-number ColE1/pMB1/pBR322/pUC origin of replication
   9767..9859    +  CDS            lacI (fragment): lac repressor; lacI; The lac repressor binds to the lac operator to inhibit transcription in E. coli. This inhibition can be relieved by adding lactose or isopropyl-β-D-thiogalactopyranoside (IPTG).
   9872..9893    +  protein_bind   CAP binding site: CAP binding activates transcription in the presence of cAMP. E. coli catabolite activator protein
   9908..9938    +  promoter       lac promoter: promoter for the E. coli lac operon
   9946..9962    +  protein_bind   lac operator: The lac repressor binds to the lac operator to inhibit transcription in E. coli. This inhibition can be relieved by adding lactose or isopropyl-β-D-thiogalactopyranoside (IPTG). lac repressor encoded by lacI
  10007..10025   +  promoter       T3 promoter: promoter for bacteriophage T3 RNA polymerase
