[The description below was written by a language model from this plasmid's Addgene catalogue record and pLannotate feature annotations shown in this document.]
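Description:
TFORF2502 is a lentiviral mammalian expression plasmid built on the pLX_TRC317 backbone and carrying a human PML (also known as TRIM19, MYL or RNF71) open reading frame. It belongs to a barcoded transcription factor ORF collection. The plasmid is propagated in E. coli through a high-copy ColE1/pUC-type origin with ampicillin selection from the bla gene. The backbone also retains an f1 origin and remnants of a lac/lacZα cloning region flanked by T7 and T3 promoters. The depositor notes that the plasmid can recombine, which is common for LTR-containing vectors.

The viral portion has a third-generation, self-inactivating layout. An RSV promoter drives a truncated HIV-1 5' LTR, followed by the Ψ packaging signal with a gag fragment, the RRE for Rev-dependent export, a cPPT/CTS, a WPRE to enhance transcript expression, and a ΔU3 3' LTR followed by an SV40 poly(A) signal. Within this transfer cassette, an SV40 promoter/origin segment precedes the puromycin N-acetyltransferase gene, allowing selection of transduced mammalian cells. Downstream of it, the EF-1α promoter drives constitutive expression of the synthesized PML ORF. The comments tie this ORF to a specific PML transcript isoform, and the annotation matches only part of the Swiss-Prot reference protein.

According to the record, each construct in the collection carries a unique 24-bp barcode so that the overexpressed factor can be identified in pooled screens. The barcode is not annotated as a feature in the table. A short stretch between the ORF and the WPRE is annotated as a U6 promoter fragment, but the record does not state its role. The construct is intended for lentiviral overexpression of PML, either individually or within pooled transcription factor screens such as directed differentiation studies.
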