Addgene plasmid #142118: TFORF2502
Purpose: Lentiviral vector for overexpressing transcription factor ORFs with unique 24-bp barcodes. Barcodes facilitate identification of transcription factors in pooled screens.
Depositing lab: Feng Zhang. Depositing organization: Broad Institute. Publication: A transcription factor atlas of directed differentiation. Joung J, Ma S, Tay T, Geiger-Schuller KR, Kirchgatterer PC, Verdine VK, Guo B, Arias-Garcia MA, Allen WE, Singh A, Kuksenko O, Abudayyeh OO, Gootenberg JS, Fu Z, Macrae RK, Buenrostro JD, Regev A, Zhang F. Cell. 2023 Jan 5;186(1):209-229.e26. doi: 10.1016/j.cell.2022.11.026. PubMed 36608654.
Backbone
  Vector backbone: pLX_TRC317
  Backbone manufacturer: Broad Institute Genetic Perturbation Platform
  Backbone size w/o insert (bp): 8264
  Vector type: Mammalian Expression, Lentiviral
  Selectable markers: Puromycin
Growth in bacteria
  Bacterial resistance: Ampicillin, 100 μg/mL
  Growth temperature: 37°C
  Growth strain: NEB Stable
  Copy number: High Copy
Gene/Insert
  Gene/Insert name: PML
  Species: H. sapiens (human)
  Insert size (bp): 1784
  Entrez Gene: PML (a.k.a. MYL, PP8675, RNF71, TRIM19)
  Promoter: EF1a
  Cloning method: Unknown
  Sequencing primers: 5′ GGGTGGAGACTGAAGTTAGGCCAG; 3′ CACATAGCGTAAAAGGAGCAACATAG
Terms and licenses: Academic/Nonprofit Terms; Industry Terms: Not Available to Industry
Depositor comments: NM_033244,ENST00000569965,ENST00000436891 . The transcription factor ORF portion of this plasmid was synthesized by Genewiz. Please test multiple small colonies in case of plasmid recombination. To make this collection available in a timely manner, a portion of this collection was not fully sequenced by Addgene. If an Addgene verified full plasmid sequence is not available, please contact us prior to placing an order to request the full sequence.
How to cite: TFORF2502 was a gift from Feng Zhang (Addgene plasmid # 142118 ; http://n2t.net/addgene:142118 ; RRID:Addgene_142118)
