>Addgene plasmid #142118 | TFORF2502 | depositor partial sequence | sequence record 278491 | Insert
ACCGCCACCATGGAGCCTGCACCCGCCCGATCTCCGAGGCCCCAGCAGGACCCCGCCCGGCCCCAGGAGC
CCACCATGCCTCCCCCCGAGACCCCCTCTGAAGGCCGCCAGCCCAGCCCCAGCCCCAGCCCTACAGAGCG
AGCCCCCGCTTCGGAGGAGGAGTTCCAGTTTCTGCGCTGCCAGCAATGCCAGGCGGAAGCCAAGTGCCCG
AAGCTGCTGCCTTGTCTGCACACGCTGTGCTCAGGATGCCTGGAGGCGTCGGGCATGCAGTGCCCCATCT
GCCAGGCGCCCTGGCCCCTAGGTGCAGACACACCCGCCCTGGATAACGTCTTTTTCGAGAGTCTGCAGCG
GCGCCTGTCGGTGTACCGGCAGATTGTGGATGCGCAGGCTGTGTGCACCCGCTGCAAAGAGTCGGCCGAC
TTCTGGTGCTTTGAGTGCGAGCAGCTCCTCTGCGCCAAGTGCTTCGAGGCACACCAGTGGTTCCTCAAGC
ACGAGGCCCGGCCCCTAGCAGAGCTGCGCAACCAGTCGGTGCGTGAGTTCCTGGACGGCACCCGCAAGAC
CAACAACATCTTCTGCTCCAACCCCAACCACCGCACCCCTACGCTGACCAGCATCTACTGCCGAGGATGT
TCCAAGCCGCTGTGCTGCTCGTGCGCGCTCCTTGACAGCAGCCACAGTGAGCTCAAGTGCGACATCAGCG
CAGAGATCCAGCAGCGACAGGAGGAGCTGGACGCCATGACGCAGGCGCTGCAGGAGCAGGATAGTGCCTT
TGGCGCGGTTCACGCGCAGATGCACGCGGCCGTCGGCCAGCTGGGCCGCGCGCGTGCCGAGACCGAGGAG
CTGATCCGCGAGCGCGTGCGCCAGGTGGTAGCTCACGTGCGGGCTCAGGAGCGCGAGCTGCTGGAGGCTG
TGGACGCGCGGTACCAGCGCGACTACGAGGAGATGGCCAGTCGGCTGGGCCGCCTGGATGCTGTGCTGCA
GCGCATCCGCACGGGCAGCGCGCTGGTGCAGAGGATGAAGTGCTACGCCTCGGACCAGGAGGTGCTGGAC
ATGCACGGTTTCCTGCGCCAGGCGCTCTGCCGCCTGCGCCAGGAGGAGCCCCAGAGCCTGCAAGCTGCCG
TGCGCACCGATGGCTTCGACGAGTTCAAGGTGCGCCTGCAGGACCTCAGCTCTTGCATCACCCAGGGGAA
AGATGCAGCTGTATCCAAGAAAGCCAGCCCAGAGGCTGCCAGCACTCCCAGGGACCCTATTGACGTTGAC
CTGCCCGAGGAGGCAGAGAGAGTGAAGGCCCAGGTTCAGGCCCTGGGGCTGGCTGAAGCCCAGCCTATGG
CTGTGGTACAGTCAGTGCCCGGGGCACACCCCGTGCCAGTGTACGCCTTCTCCATCAAAGGCCCTTCCTA
TGGAGAGGATGTCTCCAATACAACGACAGCCCAGAAGAGGAAGTGCAGCCAGACCCAGTGCCCCAGGAAG
GTCATCAAGATGGAGTCTGAGGAGGGGAAGGAGGCAAGGTTGGCTCGGAGCTCCCCGGAGCAGCCCAGGC
CCAGCACCTCCAAGGCAGTCTCACCACCCCACCTGGATGGACCGCCTAGCCCCAGGAGCCCCGTCATAGG
AAGTGAGGTCTTCCTGCCCAACAGCAACCACGTGGCCAGTGGCGCCGGGGAGGCAGGTAGGGAGAGGAAC
GCGTTGTGGTAGTAATGAACTAGTCCGTAACTTGAAAGTATTTCGATTTCTTGGCTTTATATATCTTGTG
GAAAGGACGAGCCGTACAGCGCAGCCGGTCCGCT
