>Addgene plasmid #142118 | TFORF2502 | depositor partial sequence | sequence record 278492 | Barcode
GCCGTACAGCGCAGCCGGTCCGCT
